>Addgene plasmid #70399 | R777-E115 Hs.KRAS | depositor full sequence | sequence record 125848 | Full Sequence
TTAACGCTAGCATGGATGTTTTCCCAGTCACGACGTTGTAAAACGACGGCCAGTCTTAAAATTCGAGCTC
GGTCCGAGGATCCGAAATAATGATTTTATTTTGACTGATAGTGACCTGTTCGTTGCAACAAATTGATAAG
CAATGCTTTTTTATAATGCCAACTTTGTACAAAAAAGTTGGCACC
[564 nt withheld, positions 186-749]
TAATCAACTTTCTTGTACAAAGTTGGCATTATAGGAAAGCATTGCTTATCAATTTGTTGCAACGAACAGG
TCACTATCAGTCAAAATAAAATCATTATTTGCATGCAAGCTTAGATCCTCTAGACCAGCCAGGACAGAAA
TGCCTCGACTTCGCTGCTACCCAAGGTTGCCGGGTGACGCACACCGTGGAAACGGATGAAGGCACGAACC
CAGTGGACATAAGCCTGTTCGGTTCGTAAGCTGTAATGCAAGTAGCGTATGCGCTCACGCAACTGGTCCA
GAACCTTGACCGAACGCAGCGGTGGTAACGGCGCAGTGGCGGTTTTCATGGCTTGTTATGACTGTTTTTT
TGGGGTACAGTCTATGCCTCGGGCATCCAAGCAGCAAGCGCGTTACGCCGTGGGTCGATGTTTGATGTTA
TGGAGCAGCAACGATGTTACGCAGCAGGGCAGTCGCCCTAAAACAAAGTTAAACATTATGAGGGAAGCGG
TGATCGCCGAAGTATCGACTCAACTATCAGAGGTAGTTGGCGTCATCGAGCGCCATCTCGAACCGACGTT
GCTGGCCGTACATTTGTACGGCTCCGCAGTGGATGGCGGCCTGAAGCCACACAGTGATATTGATTTGCTG
GTTACGGTGACCGTAAGGCTTGATGAAACAACGCGGCGAGCTTTGATCAACGACCTTTTGGAAACTTCGG
CTTCCCCTGGAGAGAGCGAGATTCTCCGCGCTGTAGAAGTCACCATTGTTGTGCACGACGACATCATTCC
GTGGCGTTATCCAGCTAAGCGCGAACTGCAATTTGGAGAATGGCAGCGCAATGACATTCTTGCAGGTATC
TTCGAGCCAGCCACGATCGACATTGATCTGGCTATCTTGCTGACAAAAGCAAGAGAACATAGCGTTGCCT
TGGTAGGTCCAGCGGCGGAGGAACTCTTTGATCCGGTTCCTGAACAGGATCTATTTGAGGCGCTAAATGA
AACCTTAACGCTATGGAACTCGCCGCCCGACTGGGCTGGCGATGAGCGAAATGTAGTGCTTACGTTGTCC
CGCATTTGGTACAGCGCAGTAACCGGCAAAATCGCGCCGAAGGATGTCGCTGCCGACTGGGCAATGGAGC
GCCTGCCGGCCCAGTATCAGCCCGTCATACTTGAAGCTAGACAGGCTTATCTTGGACAAGAAGAAGATCG
CTTGGCCTCGCGCGCAGATCAGTTGGAAGAATTTGTCCACTACGTGAAAGGCGAGATCACCAAGGTAGTC
GGCAAATAACCCTCGAGCCACCCATGACCAAAATCCCTTAACGTGAGTTACGCGTCGTTCCACTGAGCGT
CAGACCCCGTAGAAAAGATCAAAGGATCTTCTTGAGATCCTTTTTTTCTGCGCGTAATCTGCTGCTTGCA
AACAAAAAAACCACCGCTACCAGCGGTGGTTTGTTTGCCGGATCAAGAGCTACCAACTCTTTTTCCGAAG
GTAACTGGCTTCAGCAGAGCGCAGATACCAAATACTGTCCTTCTAGTGTAGCCGTAGTTAGGCCACCACT
TCAAGAACTCTGTAGCACCGCCTACATACCTCGCTCTGCTAATCCTGTTACCAGTGGCTGCTGCCAGTGG
CGATAAGTCGTGTCTTACCGGGTTGGACTCAAGACGATAGTTACCGGATAAGGCGCAGCGGTCGGGCTGA
ACGGGGGGTTCGTGCACACAGCCCAGCTTGGAGCGAACGACCTACACCGAACTGAGATACCTACAGCGTG
AGCATTGAGAAAGCGCCACGCTTCCCGAAGGGAGAAAGGCGGACAGGTATCCGGTAAGCGGCAGGGTCGG
AACAGGAGAGCGCACGAGGGAGCTTCCAGGGGGAAACGCCTGGTATCTTTATAGTCCTGTCGGGTTTCGC
CACCTCTGACTTGAGCGTCGATTTTTGTGATGCTCGTCAGGGGGGCGGAGCCTATGGAAAAACGCCAGCA
ACGCGGCCTTTTTACGGTTCCTGGCCTTTTGCTGGCCTTTTGCTCACATGTTCTTTCCTGCGTTATCCCC
TGATTCTGTGGATAACCGTATTACCGCCTTTGAGTGAGCTGATACCGCTCGCCGCAGCCGAACGACCGAG
CGCAGCGAGTCAGTGAGCGAGGAAGCGGAAGAGCGCCCAATACGCAAACCGCCTCTCCCCGCGCGTTGGC
CGATTCATTAATGCAGCTGGCACGACAGGTTTCCCGACTGGAAAGCGGGCAGTGAGCGCAACGCAATTAA
TACGCGTACCGCTAGCCAGGAAGAGTTTGTAGAAACGCAAAAAGGCCATCCGTCAGGATGGCCTTCTGCT
TAGTTTGATGCCTGGCAGTTTATGGCGGGCGTCCTGCCCGCCACCCTCCGGGCCGTTGCTTCACAACGTT
CAAATCCGCTCCCGGCGGATTTGTCCTACTCAGGAGAGCGTTCACCGACAAACAACAGATAAAACGAAAG
GCCCAGTCTTCCGACTGAGCCTTTCGTTTTATTTGATGCCTGGCAGTTCCCTACTCTCGCG
Features (pLannotate 1.2.2; 11 found; start..end, strand, type, name):
     18..54      -  CDS            lacZα (fragment): LacZα fragment of β-galactosidase; lacZ fragment
     85..180     +  protein_bind   attL3: mutant version of attL; recombination site for the Gateway® LR reaction LR Clonase™
    186..752     +  CDS            K-Ras (sequence partly withheld): human small GTPase proto-oncoprotein
    757..850     -  protein_bind   attL2 (fragment): mutant version of attL; recombination site for the Gateway® LR reaction LR Clonase™
    965..988     +  promoter       Pc promoter (fragment): intI1 (promoter lies within the coding sequence); class 1 integron promoter
   1164..1220    +  CDS            GmR (fragment): gentamycin acetyltransferase; aacC1; confers resistance to gentamycin
   1227..2018    +  CDS            SmR: aminoglycoside adenylyltransferase (Murphy, 1985); aadA; confers resistance to spectinomycin and streptomycin
   2111..2699    +  rep_origin     ori: high-copy-number ColE1/pMB1/pBR322/pUC origin of replication
   2882..2974    +  CDS            lacI (fragment): lac repressor; lacI; The lac repressor binds to the lac operator to inhibit transcription in E. coli. This inhibition can be relieved by adding lactose or isopropyl-β-D-thiogalactopyranoside (IPTG).
   3029..3056    -  terminator     rrnB T2 terminator: transcription terminator T2 from the E. coli rrnB gene
   3188..3231    +  terminator     rrnB T1 terminator: Escherichia coli rrnB; transcription terminator T1 from the E. coli rrnB gene
