[The description below was written by a language model from this plasmid's Addgene catalogue record and pLannotate feature annotations shown in this document.]
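Description:
R777-E115 Hs.KRAS is a Gateway entry clone built on the pDonor-255 backbone that carries the human KRAS open reading frame (reference transcript NM_004985.4) as a 567 bp insert in a plasmid of about 3.3 kb. It is a bacterial propagation and cloning vector rather than an expression construct. It replicates in E. coli from a high-copy ColE1/pUC-type origin and is selected with spectinomycin through the aadA (SmR) aminoglycoside adenylyltransferase gene. The annotation places a fragment of the class 1 integron Pc promoter and a short remnant of a gentamicin acetyltransferase gene upstream of aadA, which suggests the marker came from an integron cassette. Small lacZα and lacI fragments also appear to be backbone remnants with no functional role. The rrnB T1 and T2 terminators lie upstream of the cloning region, where they would insulate the insert from read-through transcription.

The K-Ras coding sequence, which encodes the small GTPase proto-oncoprotein, is flanked by two attL recombination sites. The automated annotation labels these as attL3 and a partial attL2, so the exact identity of the upstream site should be taken from the depositor's documentation rather than from this feature call. No promoter drives the ORF in this plasmid, and no tags are annotated. Expression depends on moving the insert by LR Clonase recombination into a destination vector that supplies the promoter and any fusion partners. Because the ORF retains its stop codon, the clone suits production of native, untagged KRAS or N-terminally fused versions, and it cannot be used for C-terminal fusions.
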