Addgene plasmid #70399: R777-E115 Hs.KRAS
Purpose: Gateway ORF clone of human KRAS [NM_004985.4] with stop codon (for native or N-terminal fusions)
Depositing lab: Dominic Esposito. Depositing organization: National Cancer Institute (NCI).
Backbone
  Vector backbone: pDonor-255
  Backbone size w/o insert (bp): 2693
  Vector type: Gateway Entry Clone
Growth in bacteria
  Bacterial resistance: Spectinomycin, 50 μg/mL
  Growth temperature: 37°C
  Growth strain: DH10B
  Copy number: High Copy
Gene/Insert
  Gene/Insert name: KRAS (alt name: NM_004985.4)
  Species: H. sapiens (human)
  Insert size (bp): 567
  Entrez Gene: KRAS (a.k.a. 'C-K-RAS, C-K-RAS, CFC2, K-RAS2A, K-RAS2B, K-RAS4A, K-RAS4B, K-Ras, K-Ras 2, KI-RAS, KRAS1, KRAS2, NS, NS3, OES, RALD, RASK2, c-Ki-ras, c-Ki-ras2)
  Cloning method: Gateway Cloning
  Sequencing primers: 5′ M13F 23-mer (5'-CCCAGTCACGACGTTGTAAAACG); 3′ attLR 23-mer (5'-TAACATCAGAGATTTTGAGACAC)
Terms and licenses: Academic/Nonprofit Terms; Industry Terms: Not Available to Industry
How to cite: R777-E115 Hs.KRAS was a gift from Dominic Esposito (Addgene plasmid # 70399 ; http://n2t.net/addgene:70399 ; RRID:Addgene_70399)
