>Addgene plasmid #70399 | R777-E115 Hs.KRAS | addgene partial sequence | sequence record 132435 | pCR8_R1 5'-cgaaccgaacaggcttatgt-3'
GGTGTGCGTCACCCGGCAACCTTGGGTAGCAGCGAAGTCGAGGCATTTCTGTCCTGGCTGGTCTAGAGGA
TCTAAGCTTGCATGCAAATAATGATTTTATTTTGACTGATAGTGACCTGTTCGTTGCAACAAATTGATAA
GCAATGCTTTCCTATAATGCCAACTTTGTACAAGAAAGTTGATTA
[564 nt withheld, positions 186-749]
GGTGCCAACC
